>Addgene plasmid #202406 | pJYP1 | addgene full sequence | sequence record 403395 | Addgene NGS Result
ATCCGGATATAGTTCCTCCTTTCAGCAAAAAACCCCTCAAGACCCGTTTAGAGGCCCCAAGGGGTTATGC
TAGTTATTGCTCAGCGGTGGCAGCAGCCAACTCAGCTTCCTTTCGGGCTTTGTTAGCAGCCGGATCTCAG
TGGTGGTGGTGGTGGTGCTCGAGGCTATCAGCAGATGCCTGGCAGCGCCGCATCCATCTCCTGCGCACTC
TCCAGAAACACCCGACGCAGCCACTGGATGCCAGGATCATTGCTGCGGTAGCGATGCCACTGCATCATCT
GCCGCATCTCGCCCAGCGACAGCGGACTCTCCTTGATCACCACCGGCCATTGCGGAGCCAGCAGCTGCGC
CAGCCGGGCATGCACCGTGGCGATGCGGTCCGTCCCCTGTACCAGCGCCAGCGCAGAAGCGAAGCTGAAG
CTGGTCACTTCCACCCGGCGCGCAAAGCCCAGCTTCCTGGCCATCCACGCCTCCACCGACGACGCATTGG
CCCCAGGCGGCACCATCACCACATGGCCTGAGGCCATGTAGCGTTCCAGCGTCAGCTCGCCTTGCGCCAG
CGCACTGTCGCGCCAGACCACGCAGACATGCCGTTCGCGGAAGACCTCTTCGGCAGGATGATCGGGCGTG
CAGAATTCCTGCGGCAAGACCAGCAGGTCCACCTCGGCCCGATCCAGCGAGCGGGTCGGGTCTTGCACCT
GCGGCATCAGGGCAAAGCGGATGTGCTTGCCCTCGGCGTGCGCGCGCGCCAGCACCCGGGGGATGAGGAC
GGAGAGCGTAAAGTCCGAAACCGAGATGCGAAACTCGCGCGTGGACTCGGCCGGCACGAAGGCCGGCAGC
GCCGCGATGGAGCCATCGATACGCCGCAGCACATCATGCACCGCATCCTTGAGCACCTCGGCGCGCGGCG
TGGGCTCCATGCGCCGGCCCACCTGGATCAGCAATTCATCATCGAAATACTCGCGCAGCCGCGCCAGGGC
ATTGCTCATGGCCGACTGGCTCAGATGGATCTTTTCGGCGGCGCGGCTGATGCTCATCTCCGTGAGCAGT
GCATCCAGGGCGACCAGAAGATTGAGGTCGAGCTTGTTGAAACGCATCTTTGTTTCCTCCGAATTCGAGG
TGGACGAATCCCAACCTTCTACTAGAGCGGCCGCCATGGATATGTACACATTATATCACATCTATTCCAA
AATGTCAACTGAAGGCGCTCCTCATACTGGCTGAATACATGACCCGACACGTTATCAGAATTTATCATGT
CATGATTGCTTACAATACTCACATAATTGTGAAAATTGTAGAAGCCGCAACATTCAATTATCAATCAAAA
TCATGTCCGCGCCAGTTTCGTTCCTCGCCGTTGCACTAATACAGGGTAATTCCCTCACCACATAAGGAAT
TAATGACGTCAGGTGGCACTTTTCCACAGCACTAATACAGGGTAATTCCCTCACCACATAAGGACAGGAG
AGCGTTCACCGACAAACAACAGATAAAACGAAAGGCCCAGTCTTTCGACTGAGCCTTTCGTTTTATTTGA
TGCCTGGCAGTTCCCCAATCAGTCGGAACGGCAATGCTAGCCCATGGTTAGGCGCTGGTCTCCGTTGTTG
TGCTTGTTCTTGCCGACCCTCGGATAGACGACGGATGGGGTGGTCAATGTATTGATGCCGTCCATATCAT
GAATCAAAACAATCCATTTGATCAATATCAAGCTCACTCTTAAGCTTCACTCATCCGCTGCATGGCCCCA
CCAGAAAGGGCTGGCGCGGCAAGCCGGCGGCGCACTCGCACTGGATGCGCCGCTGTTGAGCCTGGCCATG
ACAACGCGCCGATATCGCCGGTCCTGTGAGTTAATAGGGAATCCAGTGCGAATCTGGAGCTGACGCGCAG
CGGTAAGGAAAGGTGCGATGATTGCGTTATGCGGACACTGCCATTCGGTGGGAAGTCATCATCTCTTAGT
ATCTTAGATACCCCTCCAAGCCCGAAGACCTGCCGGCCAACGTCGCATCTGGTTCTCATCATCGCGTAAT
ATTGATGAAACCTGCGGCATCCTTCTTCTATTGTGGATGCTTTACAGATCTCTTCGTAAATCTGGCGAGT
GGGGAACTGCCAGACATCAAATAAAACAAAAGGCTCAGTCGGAAGACTGGGCCTTTTGTTTTATCTGTTG
TTTGTCGGTGAACACTCTCCCGTGTAGGCTGGAGCTGCTTCGAAGTTAACCACCATCAAACAGGATTTTC
GCCTGCTGGGGCAAACCAGCGTGGACCGCTTGCTGCAACTCTCTCAGGGCCAGGCGGTGAAGGGCAATCA
GCTGTTGCCCGTCTCACTGGTGAAAAGAAAAACCACCCTGGCGCCCAATACGCAAACCGCCTCTCCCCGC
GCGTTGGCCGATTCATTAATGCAGCTGGCACGACAGGTTTCCCGACTGGAAAGCGGGCAGTGAGCGCAAC
GCAATTAATGTAAGTTAGCTCACTCATTAGGCACCGGGATCTCGACCGATGCCCTTGAGAGCCTTCAACC
CAGTCAGCTCCTTCCGGTGGGCGCGGGGCATGACTATCGTCGCCGCACTTATGACTGTCTTCTTTATCAT
GCAACTCGTAGGACAGGTGCCGGCAGCGCTCTGGGTCATTTTCGGCGAGGACCGCTTTCGCTGGAGCGCG
ACGATGATCGGCCTGTCGCTTGCGGTATTCGGAATCTTGCACGCCCTCGCTCAAGCCTTCGTCACTGGTC
CCGCCACCAAACGTTTCGGCGAGAAGCAGGCCATTATCGCCGGCATGGCGGCCCCACGGGTGCGCATGAT
CGTGCTCCTGTCGTTGAGGACCCGGCTAGGCTGGCGGGGTTGCCTTACTGGTTAGCAGAATGAATCACCG
ATACGCGAGCGAACGTGAAGCGACTGCTGCTGCAAAACGTCTGCGACCTGAGCAACAACATGAATGGTCT
TCGGTTTCCGTGTTTCGTAAAGTCTGGAAACGCGGAAGTCAGCGCCCTGCACCATTATGTTCCGGATCTG
CATCGCAGGATGCTGCTGGCTACCCTGTGGAACACCTACATCTGTATTAACGAAGCGCTGGCATTGACCC
TGAGTGATTTTTCTCTGGTCCCGCCGCATCCATACCGCCAGTTGTTTACCCTCACAACGTTCCAGTAACC
GGGCATGTTCATCATCAGTAACCCGTATCGTGAGCATCCTCTCTCGTTTCATCGGTATCATTACCCCCAT
GAACAGAAATCCCCCTTACACGGAGGCATCAGTGACCAAACAGGAAAAAACCGCCCTTAACATGGCCCGC
TTTATCAGAAGCCAGACATTAACGCTTCTGGAGAAACTCAACGAGCTGGACGCGGATGAACAGGCAGACA
TCTGTGAATCGCTTCACGACCACGCTGATGAGCTTTACCGCAGCTGCCTCGCGCGTTTCGGTGATGACGG
TGAAAACCTCTGACACATGCAGCTCCCGGAGACGGTCACAGCTTGTCTGTAAGCGGATGCCGGGAGCAGA
CAAGCCCGTCAGGGCGCGTCAGCGGGTGTTGGCGGGTGTCGGGGCGCAGCCATGACCCAGTCACGTAGCG
ATAGCGGAGTGTATACTGGCTTAACTATGCGGCATCAGAGCAGATTGTACTGAGAGTGCACCATATATGC
GGTGTGAAATACCGCACAGATGCGTAAGGAGAAAATACCGCATCAGGCGCTCTTCCGCTTCCTCGCTCAC
TGACTCGCTGCGCTCGGTCGTTCGGCTGCGGCGAGCGGTATCAGCTCACTCAAAGGCGGTAATACGGTTA
TCCACAGAATCAGGGGATAACGCAGGAAAGAACATGTGAGCAAAAGGCCAGCAAAAGGCCAGGAACCGTA
AAAAGGCCGCGTTGCTGGCGTTTTTCCATAGGCTCCGCCCCCCTGACGAGCATCACAAAAATCGACGCTC
AAGTCAGAGGTGGCGAAACCCGACAGGACTATAAAGATACCAGGCGTTTCCCCCTGGAAGCTCCCTCGTG
CGCTCTCCTGTTCCGACCCTGCCGCTTACCGGATACCTGTCCGCCTTTCTCCCTTCGGGAAGCGTGGCGC
TTTCTCATAGCTCACGCTGTAGGTATCTCAGTTCGGTGTAGGTCGTTCGCTCCAAGCTGGGCTGTGTGCA
CGAACCCCCCGTTCAGCCCGACCGCTGCGCCTTATCCGGTAACTATCGTCTTGAGTCCAACCCGGTAAGA
CACGACTTATCGCCACTGGCAGCAGCCACTGGTAACAGGATTAGCAGAGCGAGGTATGTAGGCGGTGCTA
CAGAGTTCTTGAAGTGGTGGCCTAACTACGGCTACACTAGAAGGACAGTATTTGGTATCTGCGCTCTGCT
GAAGCCAGTTACCTTCGGAAAAAGAGTTGGTAGCTCTTGATCCGGCAAACAAACCACCGCTGGTAGCGGT
GGTTTTTTTGTTTGCAAGCAGCAGATTACGCGCAGAAAAAAAGGATCTCAAGAAGATCCTTTGATCTTTT
CTACGGGGTCTGACGCTCAGTGGAACGAAAACTCACGTTAAGGGATTTTGGTCATGAGATTATCAAAAAG
GATCTTCACCTAGATCCTTTTAAATTAAAAATGAAGTTTTAAATCAATCTAAAGTATATATGAGTAAACT
TGGTCTGACAGTTACCAATGCTTAATCAGTGAGGCACCTATCTCAGCGATCTGTCTATTTCGTTCATCCA
TAGTTGCCTGACTCCCCGTCGTGTAGATAACTACGATACGGGAGGGCTTACCATCTGGCCCCAGTGCTGC
AATGATACCGCGAGACCCACGCTCACCGGCTCCAGATTTATCAGCAATAAACCAGCCAGCCGGAAGGGCC
GAGCGCAGAAGTGGTCCTGCAACTTTATCCGCCTCCATCCAGTCTATTAATTGTTGCCGGGAAGCTAGAG
TAAGTAGTTCGCCAGTTAATAGTTTGCGCAACGTTGTTGCCATTGCTGCAGGCATCGTGGTGTCACGCTC
GTCGTTTGGTATGGCTTCATTCAGCTCCGGTTCCCAACGATCAAGGCGAGTTACATGATCCCCCATGTTG
TGCAAAAAAGCGGTTAGCTCCTTCGGTCCTCCGATCGTTGTCAGAAGTAAGTTGGCCGCAGTGTTATCAC
TCATGGTTATGGCAGCACTGCATAATTCTCTTACTGTCATGCCATCCGTAAGATGCTTTTCTGTGACTGG
TGAGTACTCAACCAAGTCATTCTGAGAATAGTGTATGCGGCGACCGAGTTGCTCTTGCCCGGCGTCAATA
CGGGATAATACCGCGCCACATAGCAGAACTTTAAAAGTGCTCATCATTGGAAAACGTTCTTCGGGGCGAA
AACTCTCAAGGATCTTACCGCTGTTGAGATCCAGTTCGATGTAACCCACTCGTGCACCCAACTGATCTTC
AGCATCTTTTACTTTCACCAGCGTTTCTGGGTGAGCAAAAACAGGAAGGCAAAATGCCGCAAAAAAGGGA
ATAAGGGCGACACGGAAATGTTGAATACTCATACTCTTCCTTTTTCAATATTATTGAAGCATTTATCAGG
GTTATTGTCTCATGAGCGGATACATATTTGAATGTATTTAGAAAAATAAACAAATAGGGGTTCCGCGCAC
ATTTCCCCGAAAAGTGCCACCTGAAATTGTAAACGTTAATATTTTGTTAAAATTCGCGTTAAATTTTTGT
TAAATCAGCTCATTTTTTAACCAATAGGCCGAAATCGGCAAAATCCCTTATAAATCAAAAGAATAGACCG
AGATAGGGT
[37 nt withheld, positions 5750-5786]
AAAGAACGTGGACTCCAACGTCAAAGG
[49 nt withheld, positions 5814-5862]
T
[91 nt withheld, positions 5864-5954]
G
[124 nt withheld, positions 5956-6079]
CCCATTCGCCA
Features (pLannotate 1.2.2; 16 found; start..end, strand, type, name):
     26..73      -  terminator     T7 terminator: transcription terminator for bacteriophage T7 RNA polymerase
     81..130     -  CDS            SET1 (fragment): solubility-enhancement tag derived from T7 phage gene 10B
    140..157     -  CDS            9xHis (fragment): 9xHis affinity tag
   1468..1539    -  terminator     rrnB T1 terminator: transcription terminator T1 from the E. coli rrnB gene
   1821..2011    +  ncRNA          Cobalamin: Accession: RF00174 - Cobalamin riboswitch
   2121..2164    -  terminator     rrnB T1 terminator: Escherichia coli rrnB; transcription terminator T1 from the E. coli rrnB gene
   2215..2443    +  CDS            lacI (fragment): lac repressor; lacI; The lac repressor binds to the lac operator to inhibit transcription in E. coli. This inhibition can be relieved by adding lactose or isopropyl-β-D-thiogalactopyranoside (IPTG).
   2456..2477    +  protein_bind   CAP binding site: CAP binding activates transcription in the presence of cAMP. E. coli catabolite activator protein
   2492..2783    +  CDS            TcR (fragment): tetracycline efflux protein; tet; confers resistance to tetracycline
   2855..3235    -  CDS            YPB1_ECOLX: Protein predicted: Swiss-Prot protein existence level 4. From Escherichia coli.
   3252..3443    +  CDS            rop: Rop protein, which maintains plasmids at low copy number; rop
   3545..3687    +  misc_feature   bom: basis of mobility region from pBR322
   3873..4461    -  rep_origin     ori: high-copy-number ColE1/pMB1/pBR322/pUC origin of replication
   4632..5492    -  CDS            AmpR: β-lactamase; bla; confers resistance to ampicillin, carbenicillin, and related antibiotics
   5493..5597    -  promoter       AmpR promoter: bla
   5624..6079    -  rep_origin     f1 ori (sequence partly withheld): f1 bacteriophage origin of replication; arrow indicates direction of (+) strand synthesis
