[The description below was written by a language model from this plasmid's Addgene catalogue record and pLannotate feature annotations shown in this document.]
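Description:
pJYP1 is an empty bacterial expression backbone derived from pET22b, designed for cloning and expressing toxic or otherwise unstable genes in Escherichia coli under two independent layers of control. According to the record, the region between the HpaI and XhoI sites of pET22b was replaced with a cassette carrying the fdeR transcriptional activator gene and its cognate promoter-operator region (PfdeA-fdeO), followed by a vitamin B12 riboswitch. Transcription of a cloned gene therefore depends on induction with naringenin through FdeR, while translation of the resulting mRNA is governed by the cobalamin riboswitch, so that leaky expression is limited at both levels. A BglII site downstream of the riboswitch serves as the cloning site for the toxin gene.

The 6,090 nt annotated sequence is consistent with this design. It shows the cobalamin riboswitch flanked by rrnB T1 terminators that presumably insulate the cassette, although fdeR and the fdeA promoter themselves are not recognised by the automated annotation. Only a fragment of lacI remains, in line with the HpaI-XhoI replacement. The pET-derived histidine tag sequence and T7 terminator persist just beyond the insertion point. The short hits to a T7 gene 10-derived solubility tag and to TcR are partial matches and probably represent backbone remnants rather than functional elements. The plasmid replicates from a pBR322-type ColE1 origin accompanied by rop and the bom region, which fits its listed low copy number. It is selected with ampicillin through the bla gene and its promoter. An f1 origin is also present, which allows single-stranded DNA production.
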