Addgene plasmid #202406: pJYP1
Purpose: (Empty Backbone) Backbone vector to clone toxic or unstable DNA using dual-control (transcriptional control via naringenin inducible pfdeA promoter - translational control via B12 riboswitch)
Depositing lab: Remy Loris. Depositing organization: Vlaams Instituut voor Biotechnologie (VIB, vzw). Publication: A Multi-Layer-Controlled Strategy for Cloning and Expression of Toxin Genes in Escherichia coli. Vandierendonck J, Girardin Y, De Bruyn P, De Greve H, Loris R. Toxins (Basel). 2023 Aug 18;15(8):508. doi: 10.3390/toxins15080508. PubMed 37624265.
Backbone
  Vector backbone: pET22b
  Modifications to backbone: The pET22b expression vector was modified by inserting the fdeR transcriptional activator and promoter operator region (PfdeA – fdeO) followed by a vitamin B12 riboswitch (RSB12) into the HpaI and XhoI site. The resulting pJYP1 vector contains a BglII restriction site downstream of the riboswitch to allow toxin cloning.
  Vector type: Bacterial Expression
  Promoter: fdeA
Growth in bacteria
  Bacterial resistance: Ampicillin, 100 μg/mL
  Growth temperature: 37°C
  Growth strain: DH5alpha
  Copy number: Low Copy
Gene/Insert
  Sequencing primers: 5′ CATAAGGACAGGAGAGCGTTC; 3′ GCGAAAATCCTGTTTGATGGTGG
Terms and licenses: Academic/Nonprofit Terms; Industry Terms: Not Available to Industry
How to cite: pJYP1 was a gift from Remy Loris (Addgene plasmid # 202406 ; http://n2t.net/addgene:202406 ; RRID:Addgene_202406)
